Addgene plasmid #174972: pMSR:MSMEG_1046:Dendra
Purpose: C-term fluorescent fusion
Depositing lab: Keith Derbyshire & Joseph Wade. Depositing organization: Wadsworth Center, New York State Department of Health. Publication: A Mycobacterial Systems Resource for the Research Community. Judd JA, Canestrari J, Clark R, Joseph A, Lapierre P, Lasek-Nesselquist E, Mir M, Palumbo M, Smith C, Stone M, Upadhyay A, Wirth SE, Dedrick RM, Meier CG, Russell DA, Dills A, Dove E, Kester J, Wolf ID, Zhu J, Rubin ER, Fortune S, Hatfull GF, Gray TA, Wade JT, Derbyshire KM. mBio. 2021 Mar 2;12(2). pii: mBio.02401-20. doi: 10.1128/mBio.02401-20. PubMed 33653882.
Backbone
  Vector backbone: pMSR:Dendra
  Vector type: Bacterial Expression ; Integrating Mycobacterial Expression Vector attL5. T7 expression in E. coli
Growth in bacteria
  Bacterial resistance: Apramycin, 25 μg/mL
  Growth temperature: 37°C
  Growth strain: DH5alpha
  Copy number: High Copy
Gene/Insert
  Gene/Insert name: MSMEG_1046
  Species: M. smegmatis
  Promoter: pmycTetO
  Tag / fusion protein: Gly-Ala Linker/Dendra2/1x Flag Tag (C terminal on insert)
  Cloning method: Ligation Independent Cloning
  Sequencing primers: 5′ TGATAGAGTTTGTCCTCCCTATCAG; 3′ TCCATATGCACCTTGACACG
Resource information
  A portion of this plasmid was derived from a plasmid made by: CP000480.1
Terms and licenses: Academic/Nonprofit Terms; Industry Terms: Not Available to Industry
Depositor comments: 5' cloning site: AseI (destroyed), 3' cloning site: HindIII (not destroyed)
How to cite: pMSR:MSMEG_1046:Dendra was a gift from Keith Derbyshire & Joseph Wade (Addgene plasmid # 174972 ; http://n2t.net/addgene:174972 ; RRID:Addgene_174972)
