[The description below was written by a language model from this plasmid's Addgene catalogue record and pLannotate feature annotations shown in this document.]
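Description:
pMSR:MSMEG_1046:Dendra is a 5.7 kb integrating mycobacterial expression vector built on the pMSR:Dendra backbone, part of a systematic resource of tagged Mycobacterium smegmatis genes. It is propagated in E. coli through a high-copy ColE1/pUC-type origin and selected with apramycin, conferred by the aac(3)IV acetyltransferase gene, a marker that can also be used for selection in mycobacteria. No mycobacterial replication origin is annotated. Instead the plasmid carries the mycobacteriophage L5 integrase gene, with an adjacent fragment of L5 gene 32 that presumably reflects the neighbouring phage attachment region. The integrase catalyses site-specific recombination into the chromosomal L5 attachment site, giving stable single-copy insertion.

The payload is the M. smegmatis open reading frame MSMEG_1046, inserted by ligation-independent cloning and fused at its C terminus, via a Gly-Ala linker, to the green-to-red photoconvertible fluorescent protein Dendra2 followed by a single FLAG epitope. The record does not state the function of the gene. A short stretch of the insert is annotated by similarity to E. coli LivF, an ATP-binding transport component, but this is only a homology hit. Expression in mycobacteria is driven by the pmycTetO promoter. The two short "tight TRE" annotations upstream of the insert are most likely its tet operator sequences rather than a mammalian promoter, and they would allow tetracycline-repressor control in strains that supply a repressor. A T7 promoter immediately upstream and a T7 terminator downstream of the FLAG tag additionally permit expression in T7 polymerase-producing E. coli. The construct is intended for localising the protein in live mycobacteria by fluorescence, and the FLAG tag offers an epitope for detection or purification.
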