Features (pLannotate 1.2.2; 14 found; start..end, strand, type, name):
    370..474     -  CDS            32 (fragment): VG32_BPML5 - Protein predicted: Swiss-Prot protein existence level 4. From Mycobacterium phage L5 (Mycobacteriophage L5).
    530..634     +  CDS            Y4104_STRCO (fragment): Protein inferred from homology: Swiss-Prot protein existence level 3. From Streptomyces coelicolor (strain ATCC BAA-471 / A3(2) / M145).
    692..711     +  promoter       tight TRE promoter (fragment): Tet-responsive promoter PTight, consisting of seven tet operator sequences followed by the minimal CMV promoter
    718..735     +  promoter       tight TRE promoter (fragment): Tet-responsive promoter PTight, consisting of seven tet operator sequences followed by the minimal CMV promoter
    749..767     +  promoter       T7 promoter: promoter for bacteriophage T7 RNA polymerase
   1221..1337    +  CDS            livF (fragment): LIVF_ECOLI - Experimental evidence at protein level: Swiss-Prot protein existence level 1. Component of the leucine-specific transport system. From Escherichia coli (strain K12).
   1650..2336    +  CDS            Dendra2: Dendra2 is a photoconvertible green fluorescent protein published in 2006, derived from Dendronephthya sp.. It has high acid sensitivity.
   2376..2396    +  CDS            FLAG (fragment): FLAG® epitope tag, followed by an enterokinase cleavage site
   2405..2447    +  terminator     T7 terminator (fragment): transcription terminator for bacteriophage T7 RNA polymerase
   2653..3453    +  CDS            ApmR: aminoglycoside 3-N-acetyltransferase type IV ; aac(3)IV; confers resistance to apramycin (Paget and Davies, 1996)
   3520..3537    -  misc_feature   MCS (fragment): pBluescript multiple cloning site
   3578..4166    +  rep_origin     ori: high-copy-number ColE1/pMB1/pBR322/pUC origin of replication
   4334..4362    +  misc_feature   MCS (fragment): pUC18/19 multiple cloning site
   4922..308     +  CDS            33 (across the origin): VINT_BPML5 - Also known as int. Protein inferred from homology: Swiss-Prot protein existence level 3. Integrase is necessary for integration of the phage into the host genome by site-specific recombination. From Mycobacterium phage L5 (Mycobacteriophage L5).
>Addgene plasmid #174972 | pMSR:MSMEG_1046:Dendra | addgene full sequence | sequence record 345869 | Addgene NGS Result
ACCGTACGAAGATGAACAAGGGCCCCGAGGCATTCCTGGTGACCACGACGCAGGGCAACCGGCTGTCGAA
GTCCGCGTTCACCAAGTCGCTGAAGCGTGGCTACGCCAAGATCGGTCGGCCGGAACTCCGCATCCACGAC
CTCCGCGCTGTCGGCGCTACGTTCGCCGCTCAGGCAGGTGCGACGACCAAGGAGCTGATGGCCCGTCTCG
GTCACACGACTCCTAGGATGGCGATGAAGTACCAGATGGCGTCTGAGGCCCGCGACGAGGCTATCGCTGA
GGCGATGTCCAAGCTGGCCAAGACCTCCTGAAACGCAAAAAGCCCCCCTCCCAAGGACACTGAGTCCTAA
AGAGGGGGGTTTCTTGTCAGTACGCGAAGAACCACGCCTGGCCGCGAGCGCCAGCACCGCCGCTCTGTGC
GGAGACCTGGGCACCAGCCCCGCCGCCGCCAGGAGCATTGCCGTTCCCGCCAGAAATCTAGACGGTGACC
ACAACGCGCCCGCTTTGATCGGGGACGTCGAAATATTGGATCGTCGGCACCGTCACGGCCGTGGGAGGCG
GCACGATCCGCGACGTGATGATCGGCCGCATCCCCACGGTGCTGCGCAGTGAGCTCTACGCCATCCCGGC
GTTGATCTGTGCGTTCGCACGCACAGGCCCGGTGTGAGAAGGGTCTCTGACGAGCGGGAGAACTCCCTAT
CAGTGATAGAGTTTGTCCTCCCTATCAGTGATAGATAGGCTTAAGGAGTAATACGACTCACTATAGGGAG
AAGGAGGCCATTATGCCCACAACCGGAGAAGACGCAGCCGACAACCCAGACCTGCTGATCGACTTCGCCA
GGGTCACCCTGAGGCGCGGGGGCAACACCCTCGTCGGGCCCATCACCTGGGCTGTCGAACTCGACGAGCG
CTGGGTCGTCATCGGTCCCAACGGCGCAGGCAAGACCTCGCTGTTGCGCATCGCCGCGGCGACCGAACAC
CCGTCGTCGGGAACCGCCTACGTACTGGGGGAGCGGCTGGGCCGCACCGACATGGCCGAACTGCGTTCGC
GCGTCGGCCTGAGCAGCTCGGCTCTGTCGCAACGGATTCCCGACGACGAGATCGTCCGCGACCTCGTCGT
GTCGGCCGGGTACGCGGTGCTCGGGCGGTGGCGCGAGCAGTACGACGACGTCGACTACGAGCAGGCCGTG
AACATGCTCGAAAGCGTCGGCGCCGAGCACCTCGCCGAACGCCGGTACGGCACCCTGTCGGAGGGCGAAC
GCAAACGCGTCCTGATCGCCCGGTCGCTCATGACCGACCCGGAACTCCTGCTGCTCGACGAGCCCGCGGC
CGGGCTCGACCTCGGCGGCCGCGAGGACCTCGTGGCCCGTCTCACCGACCTCGCCGCCGACCCCGATGCA
CCGGCCATGGTGCTCGTGACGCACCATGTCGAGGAGATCCCGGTCGGGTTCAGCCACGGCTTGATCCTGT
CCGAGGGCAAGGTGGTGGCCTCCGGTCTGCTCACCGATGTGCTGACGTCCGAGAACCTGTCCAAGGCATT
CGGCCAGGCCATCGCCCTCGAGGTGATCGACGGACGGTACTTCGCGCGCCGGGTGAGGAGCCGGGCAGCG
CACAGGAGGCGAAATGACAAGCTTGGTGCGGCCGCGGGCAACACGCCTGGCATCAATCTGATCAAGGAGG
ACATGCGTGTCAAGGTGCATATGGAGGGCAACGTGAACGGTCACGCCTTCGTGATCGAGGGGGAGGGTAA
GGGTAAGCCTTACGAAGGGACCCAGACCGCCAACCTCACCGTCAAGGAGGGCGCCCCTCTCCCATTCTCG
TACGATATCCTCACTACCGCGGTGCATTACGGGAACCGCGTGTTCACCAAGTACCCCGAGGATATCCCTG
ACTACTTCAAGCAGAGCTTCCCGGAGGGATACTCCTGGGAGCGGACGATGACCTTCGAAGACAAGGGTAT
CTGTACGATCCGCAGCGACATCTCGCTGGAAGGGGACTGTTTCTTCCAGAACGTCCGTTTCAAGGGGACC
AACTTTCCGCCGAACGGCCCGGTCATGCAGAAGAAGACCCTCAAGTGGGAGCCGAGCACGGAGAAGCTGC
ACGTTCGGGACGGCCTCCTGGTCGGCAACATCAACATGGCGCTGCTGCTGGAAGGCGGCGGCCACTACCT
ATGCGACTTCAAGACCACGTACAAAGCGAAGAAGGTCGTCCAGCTGCCCGACGCGCACTTCGTGGACCAC
CGCATCGAAATCCTGGGGAACGATTCGGACTACAACAAGGTCAAGTTGTACGAGCACGCTGTGGCACGCT
ATAGCCCGCTCCCGTCGCAGGTCTGGTTCGAAGGCGGCGGCGGGGAGAACCTGTATTTCCAGGACTACAA
GGACGACGACGACAAGTGATTTAAATAACCCCTTGGGGCCTCTAAACGGGTCTTGAGGGGTTTTTTGTTA
ACTAGCGTACGATCGAATTCCTGCAGCTCACGGTAACTGATGCCGTATTTGCAGTACCAGCGTACGGCCC
ACAGAATGATGTCACGCTGAAAATGCCGGCCTTTGAATGGGTTCATGTGCAGCTCCATCAGCAAAAGGGG
ATGATAAGTTTATCACCACCGACTATTTGCAACAGTGCCGTTGATCGTGCTATGATCGACTGATGTCATC
AGCGGTGGAGTGCAATGTCGTGCAATACGAATGGCGAAAAGCCGAGCTCATCGGTCAGCTTCTCAACCTT
GGGGTTACCCCCGGCGGTGTGCTGCTGGTCCACAGCTCCTTCCGTAGCGTCCGGCCCCTCGAAGATGGGC
CACTTGGACTGATCGAGGCCCTGCGTGCTACGCTGGGTCCGGGAGGGACGCTCGTCATGCCCTCGTGGTC
AGGTCTGGACGACGAGCCGTTCGATCCTGCCACGTCGCCCGTTACACCGGACCTTGGAGTTGTCTCTGAC
ACATTCTGGCGCCTGCCAAATGTAAAGCGCAGCGCCCATCCATTTGCCTTTGCGGCAGCGGGGCCACAGG
CAGAGCAGATCATCTCTGATCCATTGCCCCTGCCACCTTACTCGCCTGCAAGCCCGGTCGCCCGTGTCCA
TGAACTCGATGGGCAGGTACTTCTCCTCGGCGTGGGACACGATGCCAACACGACGCTGCATCTTGCCGAG
TTGATGGCAAAGGTTCCCTATGGGGTGCCGAGACACTGCACCATTCTTCAGGATGGCAAGTTGGTACGCG
TCGATTATCTCGAGAATGACCACTGCTGTGAGCGCTTTGCCTTGGCGGACAGGTGGCTCAAGGAGAAGAG
CCTTCAGAAGGAAGGTCCAGTCGGTCATGCCTTTGCTCGGTTGATCCGCTCCCGCGACATTGTGGCGACA
GCCCTGGGTCAACTGGGCCGAGATCCGTTGATCTTCCTGCATCCGCCAGAGGCGGGATGCGAAGAATGCG
ATGCCGCTCGCCAGTCGATTGGCTGAGCTCATGAGCGGAGAACGAGATGACGTTGGAGGGGCAAGGTCGC
GCTGATTGCTGGGGCAACACGGGGGATCCACTAGTTCCATGAGCGTCAGACCCCGTAGAAAAGATCAAAG
GATCTTCTTGAGATCCTTTTTTTCTGCGCGTAATCTGCTGCTTGCAAACAAAAAAACCACCGCTACCAGC
GGTGGTTTGTTTGCCGGATCAAGAGCTACCAACTCTTTTTCCGAAGGTAACTGGCTTCAGCAGAGCGCAG
ATACCAAATACTGTCCTTCTAGTGTAGCCGTAGTTAGGCCACCACTTCAAGAACTCTGTAGCACCGCCTA
CATACCTCGCTCTGCTAATCCTGTTACCAGTGGCTGCTGCCAGTGGCGATAAGTCGTGTCTTACCGGGTT
GGACTCAAGACGATAGTTACCGGATAAGGCGCAGCGGTCGGGCTGAACGGGGGGTTCGTGCACACAGCCC
AGCTTGGAGCGAACGACCTACACCGAACTGAGATACCTACAGCGTGAGCTATGAGAAAGCGCCACGCTTC
CCGAGGGGAGAAAGGCGGACAGGTATCCGGTAAGCGGCAGGGTCGGAACAGGAGAGCGCACGAGGGAGCT
TCCAGGGGGAAACGCCTGGTATCTTTATAGTCCTGTCGGGTTTCGCCACCTCTGACTTGAGCGTCGATTT
TTGTGATGCTCGTCAGGGGGGCGGAGCCTATGGAAAAACGCCAGCAACGCGGCCTTTTTACGGTTCCTGG
CCTTTTGCTGGCCTTTTGCTCACATGTTCTTTCCTGCGTTATCCCCTGATTCTGTGGATAACCGTATTAC
CGCCTTTGAGTGAGCTGATACCGCTCGCCGCAGCCGAACGACCGAGCGCAACGCGTGCGGCCGCGGTACC
CGGGGATCCTCTAGAGTCGACCACCAAGGGCACCATCTCTGCTTGGGCCACCCCGTTGGCCGCAGCCAGC
TCGCTGAGAGCCGTGAACGACAGGGCGAACGCCAGCCCGCCGACGGCGAGGGTTCCGACCGCTGCAACTC
CCGGTGCAACCTTGTCCCGGTCTATTCTCTTCACTGCACCAGCTCCAATCTGGTGTGAATGCCCCTCGTC
TGTTCGCGCAGGCGGGGGGCTCTATTCGTTTGTCAGCATCGAAAGTAGCCAGATCAGGGATGCGTTGCAA
CCGCGTATGCCCAGGTCAGAAGAGTCGCACAAGAGTTGCAGACCCCTGGAAAGAAAAATGGCCAGAGGGC
GAAAACACCCTCTGACCAGCGGAGCGGGCGACGGGAATCGAACCCGCGTAGCTAGTTTGGAAGAATGGGT
GTCTGCCGACCACATATGGGCCGGTCAAGATAGGTTTTTACCCCCTCTCGGCTGCATCCTCTAAGTGGAA
AGAAATTGCAGGTCGTAGAAGCGCGTTGAAGCCTGAGAGTTGCACAGGAGTTGCAACCCGGTAGCCTTGT
TCACGACGAGAGGAGACCTAGTTGGCACGTCGCGGATGGGGATCGCTGAAGACTCAGCGCAGCGGGAGGA
TCCAAGCCTCATACGTCAACCCGCAGGACGGTGTGAGGTACTACGCGCTGCAGACCTACGACAACAAGAT
GGACGCCGAAGCCTGGCTCGCGGGCGAGAAGCGGCTCATCGAGATGGAGACCTGGACCCCTCCACAGGAC
CGGGCGAAGAAGGCAGCCGCCAGCGCCATCACGCTGGAGGAGTACACCCGGAAGTGGCTCGTGGAGCGCG
ACCTCGCAGACGGCACCAGGGATCTGTACAGCGGGCACGCGGAGCGCCGCATCTACCCGGTGCTAGGTGA
AGTGGCGGTCACAGAGATGACGCCAGCTCTGGTGCGTGCGTGGTGGGCCGGGATGGGTAGGAAGCACCCG
ACTGCCCGCCGGCATGCCTACAACGTCCTCCGGGCGGTGATGAACACAGCGGTCGAGGACAAGCTGATCG
CAGAGAACCCGTGCCGGATCGAGCAGAAGGCAGCCGATGAGCGCGACGTAGAGGCGCTGACGCCTGAGGA
GCTGGACATCGTCGCCGCTGAGATCTTCGAGCACTACCGGATCGCGGCATACATCCTGGCGTGGACGAGC
CTCCGGTTCGGAGAGCTGATCGAGCTTCGCCGCAAGGACATCGTGGACGACGGCATGACGATGAAGCTCC
GGGTGCGCCGTGGCGCTTCCCGCGTGGGGAACAAGATCGTCGTTGGCAACGCCAAGACCGTCCGGTCGAA
GCGTCCTGTGACGGTTCCGCCTCACGTCGCGGAGATGATCCGAGCGCACATGAAGG
