>Addgene plasmid #174972 | pMSR:MSMEG_1046:Dendra | depositor partial sequence | sequence record 339366 | partial
ATGCCCACAACCGGAGAAGACGCAGCCGACAACCCAGACCTGCTGATCGACTTCGCCAGGGTCACCCTGA
GGCGCGGGGGCAACACCCTCGTCGGGCCCATCACCTGGGCTGTCGAACTCGACGAGCGCTGGGTCGTCAT
CGGTCCCAACGGCGCAGGCAAGACCTCGCTGTTGCGCATCGCCGCGGCGACCGAACACCCGTCGTCGGGA
ACCGCCTACGTACTGGGGGAGCGGCTGGGCCGCACCGACATGGCCGAACTGCGTTCGCGCGTCGGCCTGA
GCAGCTCGGCTCTGTCGCAACGGATTCCCGACGACGAGATCGTCCGCGACCTCGTCGTGTCGGCCGGGTA
CGCGGTGCTCGGGCGGTGGCGCGAGCAGTACGACGACGTCGACTACGAGCAGGCCGTGAACATGCTCGAA
AGCGTCGGCGCCGAGCACCTCGCCGAACGCCGGTACGGCACCCTGTCGGAGGGCGAACGCAAACGCGTCC
TGATCGCCCGGTCGCTCATGACCGACCCGGAACTCCTGCTGCTCGACGAGCCCGCGGCCGGGCTCGACCT
CGGCGGCCGCGAGGACCTCGTGGCCCGTCTCACCGACCTCGCCGCCGACCCCGATGCACCGGCCATGGTG
CTCGTGACGCACCATGTCGAGGAGATCCCGGTCGGGTTCAGCCACGGCTTGATCCTGTCCGAGGGCAAGG
TGGTGGCCTCCGGTCTGCTCACCGATGTGCTGACGTCCGAGAACCTGTCCAAGGCATTCGGCCAGGCCAT
CGCCCTCGAGGTGATCGACGGACGGTACTTCGCGCGCCGGGTGAGGAGCCGGGCAGCGCACAGGAGGCGA
AATGAC
